Addgene plasmid #224868: pYAMTr2GCsgScLEU2
Purpose: Disruption of S. cerevisiae type LEU2 gene
Depositing lab: Katsunori Suzuki. Depositing organization: Hiroshima University. Publication: Conversion of polyploid and alloploid Saccharomyces sensu stricto strains to leu2 mutants by genome DNA editing. Kiyokawa K, Sakuma T, Moriguchi K, Sugiyama M, Akao T, Yamamoto T, Suzuki K. Appl Microbiol Biotechnol. 2024 Jul 12;108(1):416. doi: 10.1007/s00253-024-13242-y. PubMed 38995331.
Backbone
  Vector backbone: pYAMTr2GCas
  Vector type: Yeast Expression, CRISPR
Growth in bacteria
  Bacterial resistance: Kanamycin, 50 μg/mL
  Growth temperature: 37°C
  Growth strain: DH5alpha
  Copy number: Low Copy
Gene/Insert
  Gene/Insert name: pYAMTr2GC having the guide sequence ScLEU2
  gRNA/shRNA sequence: AAGGACCAAATAGGCAATGG
  Species: S. cerevisiae (budding yeast)
  Entrez Gene: LEU2 (a.k.a. YCL018W)
  Cloning method: Other
Resource information
  A portion of this plasmid was derived from a plasmid made by: The CRISPR/Cas9 system component genes came from pML104 (addgene plasmid #67638, Laughery et. 2015).
Terms and licenses: Academic/Nonprofit Terms; Industry Terms: Not Available to Industry
How to cite: pYAMTr2GCsgScLEU2 was a gift from Katsunori Suzuki (Addgene plasmid # 224868 ; http://n2t.net/addgene:224868 ; RRID:Addgene_224868)
