[The description below was written by a language model from this plasmid's Addgene catalogue record and pLannotate feature annotations shown in this document.]
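Description:
pYAMTr2GCsgScLEU2 is a 12.8 kb yeast CRISPR/Cas9 plasmid built on the pYAMTr2GCas backbone and designed to disrupt the Saccharomyces cerevisiae-type LEU2 gene (YCL018W), generating leu2 auxotrophs. According to the associated publication title, this approach was applied to polyploid and alloploid Saccharomyces sensu stricto strains, where conventional gene disruption of multiple alleles is laborious. In bacteria the plasmid replicates from the broad-host-range pBBR1 oriV with its cognate Rep protein, is maintained at low copy, and is selected with kanamycin through a Tn5-derived neo (nptII) gene. In yeast it is maintained by the 2μ origin and carries a kanMX cassette, a dominant drug marker that does not depend on pre-existing auxotrophies and so suits prototrophic industrial or wild strains.

The editing payload consists of two expression units that, per the record, derive from pML104. Streptococcus pyogenes Cas9 is transcribed from the strong constitutive TDH3 (GAP) promoter and ends at the ADH1 terminator. The single guide RNA is driven by the RNA polymerase III SNR52 promoter, with the LEU2-targeting spacer placed ahead of the gRNA scaffold and terminated by the SUP4 terminator. Cas9 cleavage at the LEU2 target is expected to produce inactivating mutations upon repair; no donor template is annotated.

The feature table also shows a nopaline-type T-DNA right border repeat, an f1 origin, and remnants of earlier cloning vectors (pBluescript MCS, lac, T3 and T7 elements, plus bom and rop fragments). The right border and the broad-host-range replicon would be compatible with propagation in, or transfer from, other bacteria such as Agrobacterium, but the record does not state a delivery route.
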