Features (pLannotate 1.2.2; 29 found; start..end, strand, type, name):
     29..1375    -  rep_origin     2μ ori: yeast 2μ plasmid origin of replication
   1443..1478    +  CDS            rop (fragment): Rop protein, which maintains plasmids at low copy number; rop
   1580..1629    +  misc_feature   bom (fragment): basis of mobility region from pBR322
   1669..3025    +  gene           kanMX: yeast selectable marker conferring kanamycin resistance (Wach et al., 1994)
   3067..3106    +  misc_feature   bom (fragment): basis of mobility region from pBR322
   3134..3562    -  rep_origin     f1 ori (sequence partly withheld): f1 bacteriophage origin of replication; arrow indicates direction of (+) strand synthesis
   3566..3721    -  CDS            lacZα (fragment): LacZα fragment of β-galactosidase; lacZ fragment
   3729..3747    +  promoter       T7 promoter: promoter for bacteriophage T7 RNA polymerase
   3756..3818    +  misc_feature   MCS (fragment): pBluescript multiple cloning site
   3819..3857    +  CDS            lacI (fragment): lac repressor; lacI; The lac repressor binds to the lac operator to inhibit transcription in E. coli. This inhibition can be relieved by adding lactose or isopropyl-β-D-thiogalactopyranoside (IPTG).
   3870..3891    +  protein_bind   CAP binding site: CAP binding activates transcription in the presence of cAMP. E. coli catabolite activator protein
   3906..3936    +  promoter       lac promoter: promoter for the E. coli lac operon
   3940..3962    +  protein_bind   lac operator (fragment): The lac repressor binds to the lac operator to inhibit transcription in E. coli. This inhibition can be relieved by adding lactose or isopropyl-β-D-thiogalactopyranoside (IPTG). lac repressor encoded by lacI
   4005..4023    +  promoter       T3 promoter: promoter for bacteriophage T3 RNA polymerase
   4054..4322    +  promoter       SNR52 promoter: promoter for the S. cerevisiae small nucleolar RNA gene SNR52
   4343..4417    +  misc_RNA       gRNA scaffold: guide RNA scaffold for the Streptococcus pyogenes CRISPR/Cas9 system
   4422..4441    +  terminator     SUP4 terminator: transcription terminator for the S. cerevisiae SUP4 tRNA gene
   4559..4746    -  terminator     ADH1 terminator: S. cerevisiae ADH1; transcription terminator for the S. cerevisiae alcohol dehydrogenase 1 (ADH1) gene
   4804..8907    -  CDS            cas9: CAS9_STRP1 - Also known as csn1 From Streptococcus pyogenes serotype M1.
   8942..9608    -  promoter       GAP promoter: S. cerevisiae TDH3; promoter for glyceraldehyde-3-phosphate dehydrogenase
   9633..9686    +  misc_feature   MCS (fragment): pBluescript multiple cloning site
   9698..9716    -  promoter       T3 promoter: promoter for bacteriophage T3 RNA polymerase
   9759..9781    -  protein_bind   lac operator (fragment): The lac repressor binds to the lac operator to inhibit transcription in E. coli. This inhibition can be relieved by adding lactose or isopropyl-β-D-thiogalactopyranoside (IPTG). lac repressor encoded by lacI
   9785..9815    -  promoter       lac promoter: promoter for the E. coli lac operon
   9853..9877    +  misc_feature   RB T-DNA repeat: right border repeat from nopaline C58 T-DNA
  10147..10938   -  CDS            neo: KKA2_KLEPN - Also known as kan, nptII. Experimental evidence at protein level: Swiss-Prot protein existence level 1. Resistance to kanamycin, neomycin, paromomycin, ribostamycin, butirosin and gentamicin B. From Klebsiella pneumoniae.
  10970..11137   -  CDS            tnpA (fragment): TN5P_ECOLX - Also known as tnp. Experimental evidence at protein level: Swiss-Prot protein existence level 1. Mediates transposition of transposon Tn5 by a 'cut and paste' mechanism. First, the monomeric transposase binds the 19 bp inverted DNA repeats flanking the transposon. Then, dimerization of the DNA- bound transposase creates a synaptic DNA complex. After nicking of the first DNA strand, excision of the transposon proceeds through a series of intermediates. The transposase then mediates the insertion of the transposon at a new site by strand transfer. The activity of the wild- type tran
  11352..12123   +  rep_origin     pBBR1 oriV: replication origin of the broad-host-range plasmid pBBR1 from Bordetella bronchiseptica; requires the pBBR1 Rep protein for replication
  12124..12786   +  CDS            pBBR1 Rep: replication protein for the broad-host-range plasmid pBBR1 from Bordetella bronchiseptica
>Addgene plasmid #224868 | pYAMTr2GCsgScLEU2 | addgene full sequence | sequence record 446582 | Addgene NGS Result
GTCCTTTTCATCACGTGAGTGCCACCTGAACGAAGCATCTGTGCTTCATTTTGTAGAACAAAAATGCAAC
GCGAGAGCGCTAATTTTTCAAACAAAGAATCTGAGCTGCATTTTTACAGAACAGAAATGCAACGCGAAAG
CGCTATTTTACCAACGAAGAATCTGTGCTTCATTTTTGTAAAACAAAAATGCAACGCGAGAGCGCTAATT
TTTCAAACAAAGAATCTGAGCTGCATTTTTACAGAACAGAAATGCAACGCGAGAGCGCTATTTTACCAAC
AAAGAATCTATACTTCTTTTTTGTTCTACAAAAATGCATCCCGAGAGCGCTATTTTTCTAACAAAGCATC
TTAGATTACTTTTTTTCTCCTTTGTGCGCTCTATAATGCAGTCTCTTGATAACTTTTTGCACTGTAGGTC
CGTTAAGGTTAGAAGAAGGCTACTTTGGTGTCTATTTTCTCTTCCATAAAAAAAGCCTGACTCCACTTCC
CGCGTTTACTGATTACTAGCGAAGCTGCGGGTGCATTTTTTCAAGATAAAGGCATCCCCGATTATATTCT
ATACCGATGTGGATTGCGCATACTTTGTGAACAGAAAGTGATAGCGTTGATGATTCTTCATTGGTCAGAA
AATTATGAACGGTTTCTTCTATTTTGTCTCTATATACTACGTATAGGAAATGTTTACATTTTCGTATTGT
TTTCGATTCACTCTATGAATAGTTCTTACTACAATTTTTTTGTCTAAAGAGTAATACTAGAGATAAACAT
AAAAAATGTAGAGGTCGAGTTTAGATGCAAGTTCAAGGAGCGAAAGGTGGATGGGTAGGTTATATAGGGA
TATAGCACAGAGATATATAGCAAAGAGATACTTTTGAGCAATGTTTGTGGAAGCGGTATTCGCAATATTT
TAGTAGCTCGTTACAGTCCGGTGCGTTTTTGGTTTTTTGAAAGTGCGTCTTCAGAGCGCTTTTGGTTTTC
AAAAGCGCTCTGAAGTTCCTATACTTTCTAGCTAGAGAATAGGAACTTCGGAATAGGAACTTCAAAGCGT
TTCCGAAAACGAGCGCTTCCGAAAATGCAACGCGAGCTGCGCACATACAGCTCACTGTTCACGTCGCACC
TATATCTGCGTGTTGCCTGTATATATATATACATGAGAAGAACGGCATAGTGCGTGTTTATGCTTAAATG
CGTACTTATATGCGTCTATTTATGTAGGATGAAAGGTAGTCTAGTACCTCCTGTGATATTATCCCATTCC
ATGCGGGGTATCGTATGCTTCCTTCAGCACTACCCTTTAGCTGTTCTATATGCTGCCACTCCTCAATTGG
ATTAGTCTCATCCTTCAATGCTATCATTTCCTTTGATATTGGATCATACTAAGAAACCATTATTATCATG
ACATTAACCTATAAAAATAGGCGTATCACGAGGCCCTTTCGTCTCGCGCGTTTCGGTGATGACGGTGAAA
ACCTCTGACACATGCAGCTCCCGGAGACGGTCACAGCTTGTCTGTAAGCGGATGCCGGGAGCAGACAAGC
CCGTCAGGGCGCGTCAGCGGGTGTTGGCGGGTGTCGGGGCTGGCTTAACTATGCGGCATCAGAGCAGATT
GTACTGAGAGTGCACCATAGTTTAGCTTGCCTCGTCCCCGCCGGGTCACCCGGCCAGCGACATGGAGGCC
CAGAATACCCTCCTTGACAGTCTTGACGTGCGCAGCTCAGGGGCATGATGTGACTGTCGCCCGTACATTT
AGCCCATACATCCCCATGTATAATCATTTGCATCCATACATTTTGATGGCCGCACGGCGCGAAGCAAAAA
TTACGGCTCCTCGCTGCAGACCTGCGAGCAGGGAAACGCTCCCCTCACAGACGCGTTGAATTGTCCCCAC
GCCGCGCCCCTGTAGAGAAATATAAAAGGTTAGGATTTGCCACTGAGGTTCTTCTTTCATATACTTCCTT
TTAAAATCTTGCTAGGATACAGTTCTCACATCACATCCGAACATAAACAACCATGGGTAAGGAAAAGACT
CACGTTTCGAGGCCGCGATTAAATTCCAACATGGATGCTGATTTATATGGGTATAAATGGGCTCGCGATA
ATGTCGGGCAATCAGGTGCGACAATCTATCGATTGTATGGGAAGCCCGATGCGCCAGAGTTGTTTCTGAA
ACATGGCAAAGGTAGCGTTGCCAATGATGTTACAGATGAGATGGTCAGACTAAACTGGCTGACGGAATTT
ATGCCTCTTCCGACCATCAAGCATTTTATCCGTACTCCTGATGATGCATGGTTACTCACCACTGCGATCC
CCGGCAAAACAGCATTCCAGGTATTAGAAGAATATCCTGATTCAGGTGAAAATATTGTTGATGCGCTGGC
AGTGTTCCTGCGCCGGTTGCATTCGATTCCTGTTTGTAATTGTCCTTTTAACAGCGATCGCGTATTTCGT
CTCGCTCAGGCGCAATCACGAATGAATAACGGTTTGGTTGATGCGAGTGATTTTGATGACGAGCGTAATG
GCTGGCCTGTTGAACAAGTCTGGAAAGAAATGCATAAGCTTTTGCCATTCTCACCGGATTCAGTCGTCAC
TCATGGTGATTTCTCACTTGATAACCTTATTTTTGACGAGGGGAAATTAATAGGTTGTATTGATGTTGGA
CGAGTCGGAATCGCAGACCGATACCAGGATCTTGCCATCCTATGGAACTGCCTCGGTGAGTTTTCTCCTT
CATTACAGAAACGGCTTTTTCAAAAATATGGTATTGATAATCCTGATATGAATAAATTGCAGTTTCATTT
GATGCTCGATGAGTTTTTCTAATCAGTACTGACAATAAAAAGATTCTTGTTTTCAAGAACTTGTCATTTG
TATAGTTTTTTTATATTGTAGTTGTTCTATTTTAATCAAATGTTAGCGTGATTTATATTTTTTTTCGCCT
CGACATCATCTGCCCAGATGCGAAGTTAAGTGCGCAGAAAGTAATATCATGCGTCAATCGTATGTGAATG
CTGGTCGCTATACTGCTGTCGATTCGATACTAACGCCGCCATCCAGTGTCGAAAACAATACCGCACAGAT
GCGTAAGGAGAAAATACCGCATCAGGAAATTGTAAGCGTTAATATTTTGTTAAAATTCGCGTTAAATTTT
TGTTAAATCAGCTCATTTTTTAACCAATAGGCCGAAATCGGCAAAATCCCTTATAAATCAAAAGAATAGA
CCGAGATAGGGT
[37 nt withheld, positions 3233-3269]
AAAGAACGTGGACTCCAACGTCAAAGG
[49 nt withheld, positions 3297-3345]
T
[91 nt withheld, positions 3347-3437]
G
[124 nt withheld, positions 3439-3562]
CCATTCGCCATTCAGGCTGCGCAACTGTTGGGAAGGGCGATCGGTGCGGGCCTCTTCGCTATTACGCCAG
CTGGCGAAAGGGGGATGTGCTGCAAGGCGATTAAGTTGGGTAACGCCAGGGTTTTCCCAGTCACGACGTT
GTAAAACGACGGCCAGTGAGCGCGCGTAATACGACTCACTATAGGGCGAATTGGAGCTCCACCGCGGTGG
CGGCCGCTCTAGAACTAGTGGATCCCCCGGGCTGCAGGAATTCGATCTGGCACGACAGGTTTCCCGACTG
GAAAGCGGGCAGTGAGCGCAACGCAATTAATGTGAGTTAGCTCACTCATTAGGCACCCCAGGCTTTACAC
TTTATGCTTCCGGCTCGTATGTTGTGTGGAATTGTGAGCGGATAACAATTTCACACAGGAAACAGCTATG
ACCATGATTACGCCAAGCGCGCAATTAACCCTCACTAAAGGGAACAAAAGCTGGAGCTCCACCGCGGACA
ATCTTTGAAAAGATAATGTATGATTATGCTTTCACTCATATTTATACAGAAACTTGATGTTTTCTTTCGA
GTATATACAAGGTGATTACATGTACGTTTGAAGTACAACTCTAGATTTTGTAGTGCCCTCTTGGGCTAGC
GGTAAAGGTGCGCATTTTTTCACACCCTACAATGTTCTGTTCAAAAGATTTTGGTCAAACGCTGTAGAAG
TGAAAGTTGGTGCGCATGTTTCGGCGTTCGAAACTTCTCCGCAGTGAAAGATAAATGATCAAGGACCAAA
TAGGCAATGGGTTTTAGAGCTAGAAATAGCAAGTTAAAATAAGGCTAGTCCGTTATCAACTTGAAAAAGT
GGCACCGAGTCGGTGGTGCTTTTTTTGTTTTTTATGTCTTCGAGTCATGTAATTAGTTATAAGCATGTGA
GCTAAGACACTGTAATTGCCAATCTAAACGATACCACGGCCGCTCTAGAGAAATGGGGAGCGATTTGCAG
GCATTTGCTCGGCATGCCGGTAGAGGTGTGGTCAATAAGAGCGACCTCATGCTATACCTGAGAAAGCAAC
CTGACCTACAGGAAAGAGTTACTCAAGAATAAGAATTTTCGTTTTAAAACCTAAGAGTCACTTTAAAATT
TGTATACACTTATTTTTTTTATAACTTATTTAATAATAAAAATCATAAATCATAAGAAATTCGCCTCGAG
AGTCTAGGATCCGGAACTACCTACCTTGCGCTTTTTCTTGGGAGCTCCCTCATCCCCTCCGAGCTGTGAG
AGGTCAATCCGAGTTTCGTAAAGTCCGGTGATGCTCTGGTGGATGAGGGTGGCGTCCAGCACTTCTTTGG
TGGAGGTATAGCGTTTCCGGTCGATGGTGGTGTCGAAGTACTTGAATGCGGCAGGGGCACCAAGATTGGT
GAGGGTGAACAGGTGGATGATATTCTCAGCCTGCTCCCGAATTGGTTTGTCTCTGTGCTTATTGTATGCG
CTAAGGACTTTATCGAGGTTGGCATCAGCGAGAATGACGCGTTTAGAAAACTCGGAAATCTGCTCAATGA
TCTCGTCCAGATAATGCTTATGCTGCTCCACAAACAGTTGCTTTTGCTCGTTGTCCTCGGGGCTCCCCTT
CAGCTTCTCGTAATGGCTTGCAAGGTAGAGGAAATTCACGTACTTGGAGGGGAGAGCCAGCTCATTACCC
TTCTGAAGTTCGCCAGCGGAGGCGAGCATCCGCTTCCGCCCATTCTCCAGTTCGAACAGGCTATACTTTG
GGAGCTTGATGATAAGGTCCTTCTTGACTTCCTTGTAACCTTTGGCTTCGAGAAAGTCAATTGGGTTCTT
CTCGAAGGAGCTGCGCTCCATAATGGTGATACCCAGCAGTTCCTTCACGCTCTTGAGCTTCTTAGACTTT
CCTTTTTCCACCTTAGCCACGACCAGGACAGAATAAGCCACAGTTGGTGAATCGAATCCGCCGTACTTCT
TAGGGTCCCAATCCTTCTTCCTTGCAATGAGCTTGTCGGAGTTGCGCTTGGGGAGGATTGATTCCTTAGA
AAAGCCTCCGGTTTGCACCTCGGTTTTCTTCACGATGTTCACTTGAGGCATAGAAAGCACTTTGCGCACG
GTAGCGAAATCTCTGCCCTTGTCCCACACGATTTCGCCAGTCTCCCCATTAGTCTCGATGAGCGGCCTCT
TCCGGATCTCACCGTTTGCAAGGGTGATTTCGGTCTTGAAGAAATTCATGATGTTGCTGTAGAAGAAGTA
CTTTGCGGTGGCCTTTCCGATCTCCTGCTCAGATTTGGCAATCATCTTGCGCACGTCGTAGACCTTGTAG
TCTCCGTACACGAACTCGCTTTCCAGCTTTGGGTACTTCTTGATTAGGGCGGTTCCCACCACGGCATTCA
GATATGCGTCATGAGCATGATGATAGTTATTGATCTCCCGCACTTTGTAGAATTGAAAGTCCTTTCTGAA
ATCGCTGACCAGCTTGGACTTCAGGGTAATCACCTTCACCTCGCGGATAAGTTTGTCGTTTTCGTCGTAC
TTGGTATTCATGCGTGAGTCAAGGATTTGGGCTACATGTTTAGTAATCTGCCGAGTCTCCACAAGTTGCC
GTTTAATGAATCCTGCTTTGTCCAGTTCGCTCAGTCCGCCCCTCTCAGCCTTAGTGAGATTGTCGAACTT
CCGCTGAGTGATTAGCTTTGCGTTCAGAAGCTGGCGCCAATAGTTCTTCATCTTTTTCACGACTTCCTCT
GAGGGCACGTTATCTGACTTTCCCCGGTTCTTGTCTGAGCGAGTCAGCACCTTATTGTCAATTGAGTCGT
CTTTGAGGAAGCTCTGAGGGACGATGTGGTCCACGTCGTAGTCTGAGAGCCTGTTGATATCAAGCTCTTG
GTCCACATACATATCGCGTCCATTTTGAAGGTAGTACAGATAGAGCTTCTCATTCTGAAGCTGGGTGTTT
TCCACCGGGTGCTCTTTAAGGATCTGTGACCCGAGCTCCTTAATCCCTTCCTCAATTCTTTTCATCCGCT
CCCTGCTGTTCTTCTGTCCCTTCTGGGTAGTCTGGTTTTCCCTGGCCATCTCGATGACAATGTTCTCTGG
TTTATGGCGACCCATCACCTTGACCAGCTCGTCCACGACTTTCACGGTCTGGAGAATACCCTTCTTAATA
GCGGGTGAACCAGCCAGATTTGCGATATGCTCGTGCAGTGAGTCACCTTGTCCAGACACTTGGGCCTTCT
GGATGTCCTCCTTAAAGGTCAGGGAATCATCATGGATAAGTTGCATGAAGTTGCGATTAGCGAATCCGTC
GCTCTTAAGGAAATCAAGAATGGTCTTTCCGCTCTGTTTGTCCCGGATTCCGTTGATGAGTTTGCGGCTA
AGGCGTCCCCATCCGGTATATCTTCTCCGTTTAAGTTGCTTCATCACTTTATCGTCGAACAGATGGGCGT
AGGTCTTAAGCCTCTCCTCGATCATTTCCCGGTCCTCGAACAGAGTGAGAGTCAGGACAATGTCCTCAAG
GATGTCCTCTTTCTCCTCATTGTCCAGAAAATCCTTGTCCTTGATGATCTTAAGCAGATCATGGTAGGTA
CCCAGGCTTGCGTTGAACCGATCTTCGACCCCGCTAATCTCCACAGAGTCGAAGCATTCAATTTTCTTGA
AATAGTCCTCCTTCAGCTGCTTCACGGTCACCTTTCTATTGGTCTTGAACAGAAGGTCCACAATTGCCTT
CTTTTGTTCGCCTGACAGGAATGCGGGCTTCCTCATCCCTTCGGTGACATATTTCACCTTGGTCAGCTCG
TTGTACACGGTAAAGTACTCGTAGAGCAGGGAATGTTTCGGCAGGACCTTCTCATTGGGGAGGTTCTTAT
CGAAGTTAGTCATCCGTTCGATGAATGACTGAGCGCTGGCTCCCTTGTCCACCACCTCTTCGAAGTTCCA
GGGAGTGATAGTTTCTTCTGACTTTCTGGTCATCCAAGCAAACCGGCTATTTCCTCTGGCGAGGGGTCCC
ACGTAGTAGGGGATGCGGAAAGTGAGAATTTTCTCAATCTTCTCCCTGTTGTCCTTAAGAAAGGGGTAGA
AGTCCTCTTGGCGCCGAAGGATGGCGTGAAGCTCCCCAAGATGGATCTGGTGGGGAATGCTCCCATTGTC
GAAAGTGCGCTGCTTCCGCAGCAGATCCTCCCGATTCAGTTTCACGAGGAGCTCTTCGGTGCCGTCCATC
TTCTCAAGGATAGGTTTGATAAACTTATAAAATTCCTCTTGGGAGGCACCTCCGTCGATGTAGCCGGCGT
ATCCATTCTTTGACTGGTCAAAGAAGATTTCCTTGTACTTCTCCGGAAGCTGCTGCCGGACGAGTGCCTT
AAGCAGGGTCAGGTCCTGGTGGTGCTCATCATACCGCTTAATCATTGAAGCTGAAAGAGGGGCCTTGGTG
ATTTCAGTGTTCACGCGGAGAATGTCAGACAGCAGGATGGCGTCAGAAAGATTCTTAGCAGCAAGGAAAA
GGTCGGCGTATTGGTCACCGATCTGGGCCAGGAGGTTGTCGAGATCGTCATCATAGGTGTCCTTGGACAG
TTGCAGCTTGGCATCCTCTGCCAGGTCGAAATTAGACTTGAAATTGGGAGTCAGCCCAAGTGAAAGAGCA
ATCAGGTTCCCGAACAGTCCATTTTTCTTTTCACCCGGCAGCTGAGCGATAAGATTCTCAAGTCTGCGGC
TCTTTGACAGCCGGGCTGACAGAATGGCCTTGGCATCGACTCCGCTTGCATTGATGGGGTTCTCTTCAAA
GAGCTGGTTGTAAGTCTGCACCAGCTGGATGAACAGTTTATCCACATCGCTATTGTCAGGATTGAGGTCG
CCCTCGATCAGGAAGTGGCCTCTGAACTTAATCATGTGGGCCAGGGCCAGGTAGATAAGCCGGAGGTCTG
CCTTGTCGGTTGAGTCCACCAGCTTTTTGCGAAGATGGTAGATGGTTGGGTATTTCTCGTGATAGGCCAC
CTCGTCGACGATATTACCGAAGATGGGATGCCGTTCATGCTTCTTATCCTCTTCCACGAGGAATGATTCT
TCCAGCCTATGGAAGAAGCTGTCGTCGACCTTTGCCATTTCGTTGGAGAATATCTCTTGAAGGTAACAAA
TCCGGTTCTTCCTCCTGGTGTACCGCCGTCTAGCAGTCCGCTTGAGGCGGGTTGCTTCAGCGGTCTCCCC
TGAATCAAAGAGGAGAGCTCCGATCAGATTTTTCTTGATGGAATGCCGGTCGGTGTTCCCGAGCACCTTG
AACTTCTTAGAGGGCACCTTGTACTCGTCAGTGATGACGGCCCACCCGACGCTATTAGTCCCGATGTCCA
GTCCGATAGAATACTTCTTGTCCATGGTGGCGAGATCTAATTCGATCCATATCAGATCTTTTGTTTGTTT
ATGTGTGTTTATTCGAAACTAAGTTCTTGGTGTTTTAAAACTAAAAAAAAGACTAACTATAAAAGTAGAA
TTTAAGAAGTTTAAGAAATAGATTTACAGAATTACAATCAATACCTACCGTCTTTATATACTTATTAGTC
AAGTAGGGGAATAATTTCAGGGAACTGGTTTCAACCTTTTTTTTCAGCTTTTTCCAAATCAGAGAGAGCA
GAAGGTAATAGAAGGTGTAAGAAAATGAGATAGATACATGCGTGGGTCAATTGCCTTGTGTCATCATTTA
CTCCAGGCAGGTTGCATCACTCCATTGAGGTTGTGCCCGTTTTTTGCCTGTTTGTGCCCCTGTTCTCTGT
AGTTGCGCTAAGAGAATGGACCTATGAACTGATGGTTGGTGAAGAAAACAATATTTTGGTGCTGGGATTC
TTTTTTTTTCTGGATGCCAGCTTAAAAAGCGGGCTCCATTATATTTAGTGGATGCCAGGAATAAACTGTT
CACCCAGACACCTACGATGTTATATATTCTGTGTAACCCGCCCCCTATTTTGGGCATGTACGGGTTACAG
CAGAATTAAAAGGCTAATTTTTTGACTAAATAAAGTTAGGAAAATCACTACTATTAATTATTTACGTATT
CTTTGAAATGGCAGTATTGATAATGATAAACTCGAACTGACTAGTAGACTGAATTCGATATCAAGCTTAT
CGATACCGTCGACCTCGAGGGGGGGCCCGGTACCAGCTTTTGTTCCCTTTAGTGAGGGTTAATTTCGAGC
TTGGCGTAATCATGGTCATAGCTGTTTCCTGTGTGAAATTGTTATCCGCTCACAATTCCACACAACATAC
GAGCCGGAAGCATAAAGTGTAAAGCCTGGGGTGCCTAATGAGTGAGGTACGGATCGATCCTGACAGGATA
TATTGGCGGGTAAACCTAAGAGAAAAGAGCGTTTATTAGAATAATCGGATATTTAAAAGGGCGTGAAAAG
GTTTATCCGTTCGTCCATTTGTATGTGCATGCCAACCACAGGGTTCCCCAGATCTGGCGCCGGCCAGCGA
GACGAGCAAGATTGGCCGCGGTCACACTGCTTCCGGTAGTCAATAAACCGGTAAACCAGCAATAGACATA
AGCGGCTATTTAACGACCCTGCCCTGAACCGACGACCGGGTCGAATTTGCTTTCGAACCCCAGAGTCCCG
CTCAGAAGAACTCGTCAAGAAGGCGATAGAAGGCGATGCGCTGCGAATCGGGAGCGGCGATACCGTAAAG
CACGAGGAAGCGGTCAGCCCATTCGCCGCCAAGCTCTTCAGCAATATCACGGGTAGCCAACGCTATGTCC
TGATAGCGGTCCGCCACACCCAGCCGGCCACAGTCGATGAATCCAGAAAAGCGGCCATTTTCCACCATGA
TATTCGGCAAGCAGGCATCGCCATGGGTCACGACGAGATCCTCGCCGTCGGGCATGCGCGCCTTGAGCCT
GGCGAACAGTTCGGCTGGCGCGAGCCCCTGATGCTCTTCGTCCAGATCATCCTGATCGACAAGACCGGCT
TCCATCCGAGTACGTGCTCGCTCGATGCGATGTTTCGCTTGGTGGTCGAATGGGCAGGTAGCCGGATCAA
GCGTATGCAGCCGCCGCATTGCATCAGCCATGATGGATACTTTCTCGGCAGGAGCAAGGTGAGATGACAG
GAGATCCTGCCCCGGCACTTCGCCCAATAGCAGCCAGTCCCTTCCCGCTTCAGTGACAACGTCGAGCACA
GCTGCGCAAGGAACGCCCGTCGTGGCCAGCCACGATAGCCGCGCTGCCTCGTCCTGCAGTTCATTCAGGG
CACCGGACAGGTCGGTCTTGACAAAAAGAACCGGGCGCCCCTGCGCTGACAGCCGGAACACGGCGGCATC
AGAGCAGCCGATTGTCTGTTGTGCCCAGTCATAGCCGAATAGCCTCTCCACCCAAGCGGCCGGAGAACCT
GCGTGCAATCCATCTTGTTCAATCATGCGAAACGATCCTCATCCTGTCTCTTGATCAGATCTTGATCCCC
TGCGCCATCAGATCCTTGGCGGCAAGAAAGCCATCCAGTTTACTTTGCAGGGCTTCCCAACCTTACCAGA
GGGCGCCCCAGCTGGCAATTCCGGTTCGCTTGCTGTCCATAAAACCGCCCAGTCTAGCTATCGCCATGTA
AGCCCACTGCCTCGAGACTAGTTGGTGTCCAACCGGCTCGACGGGGGCAGCGCAAGGCGGTGCCTCCGGC
GGGCCACTCAATGCTTGAGTATACTCACTAGACTTTGCTTCGCAAAGTCGTGACCGCCTACGGCGGCTGC
GGCGCCCTACGGGCTTGCTCTCCGGGCTTCGCCCTGCGCGGTCGCTGCGCTCCCTTGCCAGCCCGTGGAT
ATGTGGACGATGGCCGCGAGCGGCCACCGGCTGGCTCGCTTCGCTCGGCCCGTGGACAACCCTGCTGGAC
AAGCTGATGGACAGGCTGCGCCTGCCCACGAGCTTGACCACAGGGATTGCCCACCGGCTACCCAGCCTTC
GACCACATACCCACCGGCTCCAACTGCGCGGCCTGCGGCCTTGCCCCATCAATTTTTTTAATTTTCTCTG
GGGAAAAGCCTCCGGCCTGCGGCCTGCGCGCTTCGCTTGCCGGTTGGACACCAAGTGGAAGGCGGGTCAA
GGCTCGCGCAGCGACCGCGCAGCGGCTTGGCCTTGACGCGCCTGGAACGACCCAAGCCTATGCGAGTGGG
GGCAGTCGAAGGGCGAAGCCCGCCCGCCTGCCCCCCGAGCCTCACGGCGGCGAGTGCGGGGGTTCCAAGG
GGGCAGCGCCACCTTGGGCAAGGCCGAAGGCCGCGCAGTCGATCAACAAGCCCCGGAGGGGCCACTTTTT
GCCGGAGGGGGAGCCGCGCCGAAGGCGTGGGGGAACCCCGCAGGGGTGCCCTTCTTTGGGCACCAAAGAA
CTAGATATAGGGCGAAATGCGAAAGACTTAAAAATCAACAACTTAAAAAAGGGGGGTACGCAACAGCTCA
TTGCGGCACCCCCCGCAATAGCTCATTGCGTAGGTTAAAGAAAATCTGTAATTGACTGCCACTTTTACGC
AACGCATAATTGTTGTCGCGCTGCCGAAAAGTTGCAGCTGATTGCGCATGGTGCCGCAACCGTGCGGCAC
CCCTACCGCATGGAGATAAGCATGGCCACGCAGTCCAGAGAAATCGGCATTCAAGCCAAGAACAAGCCCG
GTCACTGGGTGCAAACGGAACGCAAAGCGCATGAGGCGTGGGCCGGGCTTATTGCGAGGAAACCCACGGC
GGCAATGCTGCTGCATCACCTCGTGGCGCAGATGGGCCACCAGAACGCCGTGGTGGTCAGCCAGAAGACA
CTTTCCAAGCTCATCGGACGTTCTTTGCGGACGGTCCAATACGCAGTCAAGGACTTGGTGGCCGAGCGCT
GGATCTCCGTCGTGAAGCTCAACGGCCCCGGCACCGTGTCGGCCTACGTGGTCAATGACCGCGTGGCGTG
GGGCCAGCCCCGCGACCAGTTGCGCCTGTCGGTGTTCAGTGCCGCCGTGGTGGTTGATCACGACGACCAG
GACGAATCGCTGTTGGGGCATGGCGACCTGCGCCGCATCCCGACCCTGTATCCGGGCGAGCAGCAACTAC
CGACCGGCCCCGGCGAGGAGCCGCCCAGCCAGCCCGGCATTCCGGGCATGGAACCAGACCTGCCAGCCTT
GACCGAAACGGAGGAATGGGAACGGCGCGGGCAGCAGCGCCTGCCGATGCCCGATGAGCCGTGTTTTCTG
GACGATGGCGAGCCGTTGGAGCCGCCGACACGGGTCACGCTGCCGCGCCGGTAGCACTTGGGTTGCGCAG
CAACCCGTAAGTGCGCTGTTCCAGACTATCGGCTGTAGCCG
